>Addgene plasmid #55346 | ECFP-Nucleus-7 | addgene full sequence | sequence record 182186 | Addgene NGS Result
CGTTACATAACTTACGGTAAATGGCCCGCCTGGCTGACCGCCCAACGACCCCCGCCCATTGACGTCAATA
ATGACGTATGTTCCCATAGTAACGCCAATAGGGACTTTCCATTGACGTCAATGGGTGGAGTATTTACGGT
AAACTGCCCACTTGGCAGTACATCAAGTGTATCATATGCCAAGTACGCCCCCTATTGACGTCAATGACGG
TAAATGGCCCGCCTGGCATTATGCCCAGTACATGACCTTATGGGACTTTCCTACTTGGCAGTACATCTAC
GTATTAGTCATCGCTATTACCATGGTGATGCGGTTTTGGCAGTACATCAATGGGCGTGGATAGCGGTTTG
ACTCACGGGGATTTCCAAGTCTCCACCCCATTGACGTCAATGGGAGTTTGTTTTGGCACCAAAATCAACG
GGACTTTCCAAAATGTCGTAACAACTCCGCCCCATTGACGCAAATGGGCGGTAGGCGTGTACGGTGGGAG
GTCTATATAAGCAGAGCTGGTTTAGTGAACCGTCAGATCCGCTAGCGCTACCGGTCGCCACCATGGTGAG
CAAGGGCGAGGAGCTGTTCACCGGGGTGGTGCCCATCCTGGTCGAGCTGGACGGCGACGTAAACGGCCAC
AAGTTCAGCGTGTCCGGCGAGGGCGAGGGCGATGCCACCTACGGCAAGCTGACCCTGAAGTTCATCTGCA
CCACCGGCAAGCTGCCCGTGCCCTGGCCCACCCTCGTGACCACCCTGACCTGGGGCGTGCAGTGCTTCAG
CCGCTACCCCGACCACATGAAGCAGCACGACTTCTTCAAGTCCGCCATGCCCGAAGGCTACGTCCAGGAG
CGCACCATCTTCTTCAAGGACGACGGCAACTACAAGACCCGCGCCGAGGTGAAGTTCGAGGGCGACACCC
TGGTGAACCGCATCGAGCTGAAGGGCATCGACTTCAAGGAGGACGGCAACATCCTGGGGCACAAGCTGGA
GTACAACTACATCAGCCACAACGTCTATATCACCGCCGACAAGCAGAAGAACGGCATCAAGGCCAACTTC
AAGATCCGCCACAACATCGAGGACGGCAGCGTGCAGCTCGCCGACCACTACCAGCAGAACACCCCCATCG
GCGACGGCCCCGTGCTGCTGCCCGACAACCACTACCTGAGCACCCAGTCCGCCCTGAGCAAAGACCCCAA
CGAGAAGCGCGATCACATGGTCCTGCTGGAGTTCGTGACCGCCGCCGGGATCACTCTCGGCATGGACGAG
CTGTACAAGTCCGGACTCAGATCTCGAGCTGATCCAAAAAAGAAGAGAAAGGTAGATCCAAAAAAGAAGA
GAAAGGTAGATCCAAAAAAGAAGAGAAAGGTAGGATCCACCGGATCTAGATAACTGATCATAATCAGCCA
TACCACATTTGTAGAGGTTTTACTTGCTTTAAAAAACCTCCCACACCTCCCCCTGAACCTGAAACATAAA
ATGAATGCAATTGTTGTTGTTAACTTGTTTATTGCAGCTTATAATGGTTACAAATAAAGCAATAGCATCA
CAAATTTCACAAATAAAGCATTTTTTTCACTGCATTCTAGTTGTGGTTTGTCCAAACTCATCAATGTATC
TTAAGGCGTAAATTGTAAGCGTTAATATTTTGTTAAAATTCGCGTTAAATTTTTGTTAAATCAGCTCATT
TTTTAACCAATAGGCCGAAATCGGCAAAATCCCTTATAAATCAAAAGAATAGACCGAGATAGGGT
[37 nt withheld, positions 1746-1782]
AAAGAACGTGGACTCCAACGTCAAAGG
[49 nt withheld, positions 1810-1858]
T
[91 nt withheld, positions 1860-1950]
G
[124 nt withheld, positions 1952-2075]
CAGGTGGCACTTTTCGGGGAAATGTGCGCGGAACCCCTATTTGTTTATTTTTCTAAATACATTCAAATAT
GTATCCGCTCATGAGACAATAACCCTGATAAATGCTTCAATAATATTGAAAAAGGAAGAGTCCTGAGGCG
GAAAGAACCAGCTGTGGAATGTGTGTCAGTTAGGGTGTGGAAAGTCCCCAGGCTCCCCAGCAGGCAGAAG
TATGCAAAGCATGCATCTCAATTAGTCAGCAACCAGGTGTGGAAAGTCCCCAGGCTCCCCAGCAGGCAGA
AGTATGCAAAGCATGCATCTCAATTAGTCAGCAACCATAGTCCCGCCCCTAACTCCGCCCATCCCGCCCC
TAACTCCGCCCAGTTCCGCCCATTCTCCGCCCCATGGCTGACTAATTTTTTTTATTTATGCAGAGGCCGA
GGCCGCCTCGGCCTCTGAGCTATTCCAGAAGTAGTGAGGAGGCTTTTTTGGAGGCCTAGGCTTTTGCAAA
GATCGATCAAGAGACAGGATGAGGATCGTTTCGCATGATTGAACAAGATGGATTGCACGCAGGTTCTCCG
GCCGCTTGGGTGGAGAGGCTATTCGGCTATGACTGGGCACAACAGACAATCGGCTGCTCTGATGCCGCCG
TGTTCCGGCTGTCAGCGCAGGGGCGCCCGGTTCTTTTTGTCAAGACCGACCTGTCCGGTGCCCTGAATGA
ACTGCAAGACGAGGCAGCGCGGCTATCGTGGCTGGCCACGACGGGCGTTCCTTGCGCAGCTGTGCTCGAC
GTTGTCACTGAAGCGGGAAGGGACTGGCTGCTATTGGGCGAAGTGCCGGGGCAGGATCTCCTGTCATCTC
ACCTTGCTCCTGCCGAGAAAGTATCCATCATGGCTGATGCAATGCGGCGGCTGCATACGCTTGATCCGGC
TACCTGCCCATTCGACCACCAAGCGAAACATCGCATCGAGCGAGCACGTACTCGGATGGAAGCCGGTCTT
GTCGATCAGGATGATCTGGACGAAGAGCATCAGGGGCTCGCGCCAGCCGAACTGTTCGCCAGGCTCAAGG
CGAGCATGCCCGACGGCGAGGATCTCGTCGTGACCCATGGCGATGCCTGCTTGCCGAATATCATGGTGGA
AAATGGCCGCTTTTCTGGATTCATCGACTGTGGCCGGCTGGGTGTGGCGGACCGCTATCAGGACATAGCG
TTGGCTACCCGTGATATTGCTGAAGAGCTTGGCGGCGAATGGGCTGACCGCTTCCTCGTGCTTTACGGTA
TCGCCGCTCCCGATTCGCAGCGCATCGCCTTCTATCGCCTTCTTGACGAGTTCTTCTGAGCGGGACTCTG
GGGTTCGAAATGACCGACCAAGCGACGCCCAACCTGCCATCACGAGATTTCGATTCCACCGCCGCCTTCT
ATGAAAGGTTGGGCTTCGGAATCGTTTTCCGGGACGCCGGCTGGATGATCCTCCAGCGCGGGGATCTCAT
GCTGGAGTTCTTCGCCCACCCTAGGGGGAGGCTAACTGAAACACGGAAGGAGACAATACCGGAAGGAACC
CGCGCTATGACGGCAATAAAAAGACAGAATAAAACGCACGGTGTTGGGTCGTTTGTTCATAAACGCGGGG
TTCGGTCCCAGGGCTGGCACTCTGTCGATACCCCACCGAGACCCCATTGGGGCCAATACGCCCGCGTTTC
TTCCTTTTCCCCACCCCACCCCCCAAGTTCGGGTGAAGGCCCAGGGCTCGCAGCCAACGTCGGGGCGGCA
GGCCCTGCCATAGCCTCAGGTTACTCATATATACTTTAGATTGATTTAAAACTTCATTTTTAATTTAAAA
GGATCTAGGTGAAGATCCTTTTTGATAATCTCATGACCAAAATCCCTTAACGTGAGTTTTCGTTCCACTG
AGCGTCAGACCCCGTAGAAAAGATCAAAGGATCTTCTTGAGATCCTTTTTTTCTGCGCGTAATCTGCTGC
TTGCAAACAAAAAAACCACCGCTACCAGCGGTGGTTTGTTTGCCGGATCAAGAGCTACCAACTCTTTTTC
CGAAGGTAACTGGCTTCAGCAGAGCGCAGATACCAAATACTGTTCTTCTAGTGTAGCCGTAGTTAGGCCA
CCACTTCAAGAACTCTGTATCACCGCCTACATACCTCGCTCTGCTAATCCTGTTACCAGTGGCTGCTGCC
AGTGGCGATAAGTCGTGTCTTACCGGGTTGGACTCAAGACGATAGTTACCGGATAAGGCGCAGCGGTCGG
GCTGAACGGGGGGTTCGTGCACACAGCCCAGCTTGGAGCGAACGACCTACACCGAACTGAGATACCTACA
GCGTGAGCTATGAGAAAGCGCCACGCTTCCCGAAGGGAGAAAGGCGGACAGGTATCCGGTAAGCGGCAGG
GTCGGAACAGGAGAGCGCACGAGGGAGCTTCCAGGGGGAAACGCCTGGTATCTTTATAGTCCTGTCGGGT
TTCGCCACCTCTGACTTGAGCGTCGATTTTTGTGATGCTCGTCAGGGGGGCGGAGCCTATGGAAAAACGC
CAGCAACGCGGCCTTTTTACGGTTCCTGGCCTTTTGCTGGCCTTTTGCTCACATGTTCTTTCCTGCGTTA
TCCCCTGATTCTGTGGATAACCGTATTACCGCCATGCATTAGTTATTAATAGTAATCAATTACGGGGTCA
TTAGTTCATAGCCCATATATGGAGTTCCG
Features (pLannotate 1.2.2; 18 found; start..end, strand, type, name):
      1..304     +  enhancer       CMV enhancer: human cytomegalovirus immediate early enhancer
    305..508     +  promoter       CMV promoter: human cytomegalovirus (CMV) immediate early promoter
    553..1269    +  CDS            ECFP: ECFP is a basic (constitutively fluorescent) cyan fluorescent protein published in 1996, derived from Aequorea victoria. It has low acid sensitivity.
   1270..1290    +  misc_feature   MCS (fragment): multiple cloning site
   1294..1314    +  CDS            SV40 NLS: nuclear localization signal of SV40 (simian virus 40) large T antigen
   1318..1338    +  CDS            SV40 NLS: nuclear localization signal of SV40 (simian virus 40) large T antigen
   1342..1362    +  CDS            SV40 NLS: nuclear localization signal of SV40 (simian virus 40) large T antigen
   1385..1469    +  CDS            large T antigen (fragment): large T antigen from SV40 (simian virus 40)
   1492..1613    +  polyA_signal   SV40 poly(A) signal: SV40 polyadenylation signal
   1647..2075    -  rep_origin     f1 ori (sequence partly withheld): f1 bacteriophage origin of replication; arrow indicates direction of (+) strand synthesis
   2102..2206    +  promoter       AmpR promoter: bla
   2208..2565    +  promoter       SV40 promoter: SV40 enhancer and early promoter
   2600..3394    +  CDS            NeoR/KanR: aminoglycoside phosphotransferase from Tn5; aph(3')-II (or nptII); confers resistance to neomycin, kanamycin, and G418 (Geneticin®)
   3415..3567    +  CDS            ble (fragment): BLE_KLEPN - Experimental evidence at protein level: Swiss-Prot protein existence level 1. Binding protein with a strong affinity to the bleomycin family of antibiotics. Binds to CL990; an antimitotic-antibiotic compound. From Klebsiella pneumoniae.
   3626..3673    +  polyA_signal   HSV TK poly(A) signal: herpes simplex virus thymidine kinase polyadenylation signal (Cole and Stacy, 1985)
   3764..3780    -  polyA_signal   bGH poly(A) signal (fragment): bovine growth hormone polyadenylation signal
   4002..4590    +  rep_origin     ori: high-copy-number ColE1/pMB1/pBR322/pUC origin of replication
   4705..4764    +  enhancer       CMV enhancer (fragment): human cytomegalovirus immediate early enhancer
