[The description below was written by a language model from this plasmid's Addgene catalogue record and pLannotate feature annotations shown in this document.]
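Description:
ECFP-Nucleus-7 is a mammalian expression plasmid of about 4.8 kb that produces a nuclear-targeted cyan fluorescent protein. It is built on an ECFP-NLS backbone. It replicates in E. coli from a high-copy ColE1/pUC-type origin and also carries an f1 phage origin. A single Tn5 aminoglycoside phosphotransferase gene (NeoR/KanR) serves both hosts. A bacterial bla-type promoter drives it for kanamycin selection in bacteria. The adjacent SV40 enhancer/early promoter, paired with an HSV TK polyadenylation signal, drives it in mammalian cells and allows G418 selection of stable transfectants. The short ble, bGH poly(A) and large T antigen fragments in the feature table appear to be partial matches to backbone sequence rather than functional elements. The terminal CMV enhancer fragment is simply the enhancer continuing across the circular junction.

The expression cassette uses the human CMV immediate-early enhancer and promoter to drive ECFP, an Aequorea victoria-derived cyan fluorescent protein. A short remnant of the multiple cloning site acts as a linker to three tandem copies of the SV40 large T antigen nuclear localization signal at the C-terminus of the fluorophore. An SV40 polyadenylation signal terminates the transcript. The triplicated NLS directs active nuclear import, so the fluorescence concentrates in the nucleus instead of spreading through the whole cell. The record gives an excitation maximum of 433 nm and an emission maximum of 475 nm. The construct is typically used as a nuclear marker in live or fixed mammalian cells, for example as a localization reference in fluorescence microscopy. The cloning method is not recorded.
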