Addgene plasmid #55346: ECFP-Nucleus-7
Purpose: Localization: SV40 NLS Triplet, Excitation: 433, Emission: 475
Depositing lab: Michael Davidson. Depositing organization: Florida State University, Tallahassee.
Backbone
  Vector backbone: ECFP-NLS
  Backbone size w/o insert (bp): 4750
  Vector type: Mammalian Expression
  Selectable markers: Neomycin (select with G418)
Growth in bacteria
  Bacterial resistance: Kanamycin, 50 μg/mL
  Growth temperature: 37°C
  Growth strain: DH5alpha
  Copy number: High Copy
Gene/Insert
  Gene/Insert name: SV40 T-Antigen Nuclear Localization Signal (NLS) (alt name: FN824658)
  Promoter: CMV
  Tag / fusion protein: ECFP-NLS (N terminal on backbone)
  Cloning method: Unknown
  Sequencing primers: 5′ CMV-F; 3′ SV40pA-R
Terms and licenses: Academic/Nonprofit Terms; Industry Terms
Depositor comments: Nucleus = Nuc. Excitation = 433; Emission = 475
How to cite: ECFP-Nucleus-7 was a gift from Michael Davidson (Addgene plasmid # 55346 ; http://n2t.net/addgene:55346 ; RRID:Addgene_55346)
