>Addgene plasmid #55346 | ECFP-Nucleus-7 | depositor partial sequence | sequence record 85751 | insert sequence
AAATGTCGTAACAACTCCGCCCCATTGACGCAAATGGGCGGTAGGCGTGTACGGTGGGAGGTCTATATAA
GCAGAGCTGGTTTAGTGAACCGTCAGATCCGCTAGCGCTACCGGTCGCCACCATGGTGAGCAAGGGCGAG
GAGCTGTTCACCGGGGTGGTGCCCATCCTGGTCGAGCTGGACGGCGACGTAAACGGCCACAAGTTCAGCG
TGTCCGGCGAGGGCGAGGGCGATGCCACCTACGGCAAGCTGACCCTGAAGTTCATCTGCACCACCGGCAA
GCTGCCCGTGCCCTGGCCCACCCTCGTGACCACCCTGACCTGGGGCGTGCAGTGCTTCAGCCGCTACCCC
GACCACATGAAGCAGCACGACTTCTTCAAGTCCGCCATGCCCGAAGGCTACGTCCAGGAGCGCACCATCT
TCTTCAAGGACGACGGCAACTACAAGACCCGCGCCGAGGTGAAGTTCGAGGGCGACACCCTGGTGAACCG
CATCGAGCTGAAGGGCATCGACTTCAAGGAGGACGGCAACATCCTGGGGCACAAGCTGGAGTACAACTAC
ATCAGCCACAACGTCTATATCACCGCCGACAAGCAGAAGAACGGCATCAAGGCCAACTTCAAGATCCGCC
ACAACATCGAGGACGGCAGCGTGCAGCTCGCCGACCACTACCAGCAGAACACCCCCATCGGCGACGGCCC
CGTGCTGCTGCCCGACAACCACTACCTGAGCACCCAGTCCGCCCTGAGCAAAGACCCCAACGAGAAGCGC
GATCACATGGTCCTGCTGGAGTTCGTGACCGCCGCCGGGATCACTCTCGGCATGGACGAGCTGTACAAGT
CCGGACTCAGATCTCGAGCTGATCCAAAAAAGAAGAGAAAGGTAGATCCAAAAAAGAAGAGAAAGGTAGA
TCCAAAAAAGAAGAGAAAGGTAGGATCCACCGGATCTAGATAACTGATCATAATCAGCCATACCACATTT
GTAGAGGTTTTACTTGCTTTAAAAAACCTCCCACACCTCCCCCTGAACCTGAAACATAAAATGAATGCAA
